Addgene plasmid #79639: pLV_Zika_NS5_Flag
Purpose: Third generation Self-inactivating lentivector expressing NS5 from Zika virus
Depositing lab: Vaithi Arumugaswami. Depositing organization: Cedars-Sinai Medical Center.
Backbone
  Vector backbone: pLV
  Vector type: Mammalian Expression, Lentiviral
  Selectable markers: Puromycin
Growth in bacteria
  Bacterial resistance: Ampicillin, 100 μg/mL
  Growth temperature: 37°C
  Growth strain: NEB Stable
  Copy number: Unknown
Gene/Insert
  Gene/Insert name: NS5
  Species: Zika virus, Asian genotype, PRVABC59 strain
  Promoter: EF1
  Tag / fusion protein: Flag (C terminal on backbone)
  Cloning method: Restriction Enzyme; 5′ cloning site AgeI (not destroyed); 3′ cloning site XhoI (not destroyed)
  Sequencing primers: 5′ unknown; 3′ pCDH-rev
Terms and licenses: Academic/Nonprofit Terms; Industry Terms: Not Available to Industry
How to cite: pLV_Zika_NS5_Flag was a gift from Vaithi Arumugaswami (Addgene plasmid # 79639 ; http://n2t.net/addgene:79639 ; RRID:Addgene_79639)
