[The description below was written by a language model from this plasmid's Addgene catalogue record and the feature table of its GenBank file.]
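Description:
pLV_Zika_NS5_Flag is a 12,459 bp third-generation, self-inactivating HIV-1-based lentiviral transfer plasmid for expressing the NS5 protein of Zika virus (Asian genotype, PRVABC59 strain) in mammalian cells. It is propagated in E. coli through a high-copy ColE1/pUC-type origin with ampicillin resistance. The backbone outside the viral cassette also carries an f1 origin and an SV40 promoter/origin plus EM7 promoter driving a bleomycin/Zeocin resistance gene with an SV40 poly(A) signal. Because that cassette lies beyond the 3′ LTR, it would not be packaged into virus.

Genomic RNA is transcribed from a CMV enhancer/promoter fused to a truncated 5′ LTR, which makes production Tat-independent, as is typical of third-generation designs. It is followed by the Psi packaging signal, the RRE for Rev-dependent nuclear export, and the cPPT/CTS. The internal expression unit uses an EF-1α core promoter joined to an HTLV-1 LTR segment, a composite arrangement that enhances expression. NS5 was cloned between AgeI and XhoI sites and reads into a backbone-encoded C-terminal FLAG tag. The NS5 coding sequence itself is not annotated in the feature table, but the gap between the promoter and the FLAG feature is consistent with its position. An EMCV IRES then allows puromycin N-acetyltransferase to be translated from the same transcript, linking puromycin selection to NS5 expression. A WPRE boosts transcript levels, and a truncated 3′ LTR with a bGH poly(A) signal completes the cassette. The short WELQut and Factor Xa site annotations on the reverse strand are probably incidental sequence matches.

The construct suits transient expression or the generation of stable, puromycin-selected cell lines, with FLAG-based detection or pulldown of the viral protein.
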