LOCUS       Exported 12459 bp ds-DNA circular SYN 12-MAY-2021
DEFINITION  Third generation Self-inactivating lentivector expressing NS5 from
            Zika virus.
ACCESSION   .
VERSION     .
KEYWORDS    pLV_Zika_NS5_Flag
SOURCE      synthetic DNA construct
  ORGANISM  synthetic DNA construct
REFERENCE   1 (bases 1 to 12459)
  TITLE     Arumugaswami Lab Plasmids
REFERENCE   2 (bases 1 to 12459)
  AUTHORS   .
  TITLE     Direct Submission
  JOURNAL   Exported May 12, 2021 from SnapGene Server 1.1.58
            http://www.snapgene.com
FEATURES             Location/Qualifiers
     source          1..12459
                     /organism="synthetic DNA construct"
                     /mol_type="other DNA"
     promoter        132..330
                     /label=CMV promoter
                     /note="human cytomegalovirus (CMV) immediate early
                     promoter"
     primer_bind     285..305
                     /label=CMV-F
                     /note="Human CMV immediate early promoter, forward primer"
     LTR             348..528
                     /label=5' LTR (truncated)
                     /note="truncated 5' long terminal repeat (LTR) from HIV-1"
     misc_feature    575..700
                     /label=HIV-1 Psi
                     /note="packaging signal of human immunodeficiency virus
                     type 1"
     misc_feature    1193..1426
                     /label=RRE
                     /note="The Rev response element (RRE) of HIV-1 allows for
                     Rev-dependent mRNA export from the nucleus to the
                     cytoplasm."
     CDS             1611..1655
                     /codon_start=1
                     /product="antigenic peptide corresponding to amino acids
                     655 to 669 of the HIV envelope protein gp41 (Lutje Hulsik
                     et al., 2013)"
                     /label=gp41 peptide
                     /note="recognized by the 2H10 single-chain llama nanobody"
                     /translation="KNEQELLELDKWASL"
     misc_feature    1953..2070
                     /label=cPPT/CTS
                     /note="central polypurine tract and central termination
                     sequence of HIV-1"
     promoter        2148..2359
                     /label=EF-1-alpha core promoter
                     /note="core promoter for human elongation factor
                     EF-1-alpha"
     LTR             2372..2640
                     /label=5' LTR (truncated)
                     /note="truncated 5' long terminal repeat (LTR) from human
                     T-cell leukemia virus (HTLV) type 1"
     CDS             complement(3484..3495)
                     /codon_start=1
                     /product="WELQut protease recognition and cleavage site"
                     /label=WELQut site
                     /translation="WELQ"
     CDS             5397..5420
                     /codon_start=1
                     /product="FLAG(R) epitope tag, followed by an enterokinase
                     cleavage site"
                     /label=FLAG
                     /translation="DYKDDDDK"
     misc_feature    5469..6041
                     /label=IRES
                     /note="internal ribosome entry site (IRES) of the
                     encephalomyocarditis virus (EMCV)"
     primer_bind     complement(5636..5653)
                     /label=IRES reverse
                     /note="IRES internal ribosome entry site, reverse primer.
                     Also called pCDH-rev"
     primer_bind     5863..5882
                     /label=IRES-F
                     /note="IRES internal ribosome entry site, forward primer"
     CDS             6044..6646
                     /codon_start=1
                     /gene="pac from Streptomyces alboniger"
                     /product="puromycin N-acetyltransferase"
                     /label=PuroR
                     /note="confers resistance to puromycin"
                     /translation="MATEYKPTVRLATRDDVPRAVRTLAAAFADYPATRHTVDPDRHIE
                     RVTELQELFLTRVGLDIGKVWVADDGAAVAVWTTPESVEAGAVFAEIGSRMAELSGSRL
                     AAQQQMEGLLAPHRPKEPAWFLATVGVSPDHQGKGLGSAVVLPGVEAAERAGVPAFLET
                     SAPRNLPFYERLGFTVTADVEVPEGPRTWCMTRKPGA"
     primer_bind     6543..6563
                     /label=Puro-F
                     /note="Puromycin resistance gene, forward primer"
     misc_feature    6662..7250
                     /label=WPRE
                     /note="woodchuck hepatitis virus posttranscriptional
                     regulatory element"
     primer_bind     complement(6715..6735)
                     /label=WPRE-R
                     /note="WPRE, reverse primer"
     CDS             complement(7133..7144)
                     /codon_start=1
                     /product="Factor Xa recognition and cleavage site"
                     /label=Factor Xa site
                     /translation="IEGR"
     LTR             7777..7957
                     /label=5' LTR (truncated)
                     /note="truncated 5' long terminal repeat (LTR) from HIV-1"
     primer_bind     complement(7983..8000)
                     /label=BGH-rev
                     /note="Bovine growth hormone terminator, reverse primer.
                     Also called BGH reverse"
     polyA_signal    7989..8213
                     /label=bGH poly(A) signal
                     /note="bovine growth hormone polyadenylation signal"
     rep_origin      8259..8687
                     /direction=RIGHT
                     /label=f1 ori
                     /note="f1 bacteriophage origin of replication; arrow
                     indicates direction of (+) strand synthesis"
     primer_bind     complement(8346..8365)
                     /label=F1ori-R
                     /note="F1 origin, reverse primer"
     primer_bind     8556..8577
                     /label=F1ori-F
                     /note="F1 origin, forward primer"
     primer_bind     complement(8696..8716)
                     /label=pBABE 3'
                     /note="SV40 enhancer, reverse primer for pBABE vectors"
     promoter        8701..9030
                     /label=SV40 promoter
                     /note="SV40 enhancer and early promoter"
     rep_origin      8881..9016
                     /label=SV40 ori
                     /note="SV40 origin of replication"
     primer_bind     8943..8962
                     /label=SV40pro-F
                     /note="SV40 promoter/origin, forward primer"
     promoter        9078..9125
                     /label=EM7 promoter
                     /note="synthetic bacterial promoter "
     CDS             9144..9518
                     /codon_start=1
                     /gene="Sh ble from Streptoalloteichus hindustanus"
                     /product="antibiotic-binding protein"
                     /label=BleoR
                     /note="confers resistance to bleomycin, phleomycin, and
                     Zeocin(TM)"
                     /translation="MAKLTSAVPVLTARDVAGAVEFWTDRLGFSRDFVEDDFAGVVRDD
                     VTLFISAVQDQVVPDNTLAWVWVRGLDELYAEWSEVVSTNFRDASGPAMTEIGEQPWGR
                     EFALRDPAGNCVHFVAEEQD"
     polyA_signal    9648..9769
                     /label=SV40 poly(A) signal
                     /note="SV40 polyadenylation signal"
     primer_bind     complement(9685..9704)
                     /label=SV40pA-R
                     /note="SV40 polyA, reverse primer"
     primer_bind     9739..9758
                     /label=EBV-rev
                     /note="SV40 polyA terminator, reverse primer"
     primer_bind     complement(9818..9834)
                     /label=M13 rev
                     /note="common sequencing primer, one of multiple similar
                     variants"
     primer_bind     complement(9818..9834)
                     /label=M13 Reverse
                     /note="In lacZ gene. Also called M13-rev"
     primer_bind     complement(9831..9853)
                     /label=M13/pUC Reverse
                     /note="In lacZ gene"
     protein_bind    9842..9858
                     /label=lac operator
                     /bound_moiety="lac repressor encoded by lacI"
                     /note="The lac repressor binds to the lac operator to
                     inhibit transcription in E. coli. This inhibition can be
                     relieved by adding lactose or
                     isopropyl-beta-D-thiogalactopyranoside (IPTG)."
     promoter        complement(9866..9896)
                     /label=lac promoter
                     /note="promoter for the E. coli lac operon"
     protein_bind    9911..9932
                     /label=CAP binding site
                     /bound_moiety="E. coli catabolite activator protein"
                     /note="CAP binding activates transcription in the presence
                     of cAMP."
     primer_bind     complement(10049..10066)
                     /label=L4440
                     /note="L4440 vector, forward primer"
     rep_origin      complement(10220..10808)
                     /direction=LEFT
                     /label=ori
                     /note="high-copy-number ColE1/pMB1/pBR322/pUC origin of
                     replication"
     primer_bind     complement(10300..10319)
                     /label=pBR322ori-F
                     /note="pBR322 origin, forward primer"
     CDS             complement(10979..11839)
                     /codon_start=1
                     /gene="bla"
                     /product="beta-lactamase"
                     /label=AmpR
                     /note="confers resistance to ampicillin, carbenicillin, and
                     related antibiotics"
                     /translation="MSIQHFRVALIPFFAAFCLPVFAHPETLVKVKDAEDQLGARVGYI
                     ELDLNSGKILESFRPEERFPMMSTFKVLLCGAVLSRIDAGQEQLGRRIHYSQNDLVEYS
                     PVTEKHLTDGMTVRELCSAAITMSDNTAANLLLTTIGGPKELTAFLHNMGDHVTRLDRW
                     EPELNEAIPNDERDTTMPVAMATTLRKLLTGELLTLASRQQLIDWMEADKVAGPLLRSA
                     LPAGWFIADKSGAGERGSRGIIAALGPDGKPSRIVVIYTTGSQATMDERNRQIAEIGAS
                     LIKHW"
     primer_bind     11602..11621
                     /label=Amp-R
                     /note="Ampicillin resistance gene, reverse primer"
     promoter        complement(11840..11944)
                     /gene="bla"
                     /label=AmpR promoter
     primer_bind     complement(12019..12038)
                     /label=pRS-marker
                     /note="pRS vectors, use to sequence yeast selectable
                     marker"
     enhancer        12210..130
                     /label=CMV enhancer
                     /note="human cytomegalovirus immediate early enhancer"
ORIGIN
        1 tatgccaagt acgcccccta ttgacgtcaa tgacggtaaa tggcccgcct ggcattatgc
       61 ccagtacatg accttatggg actttcctac ttggcagtac atctacgtat tagtcatcgc
      121 tattaccatg gtgatgcggt tttggcagta catcaatggg cgtggatagc ggtttgactc
      181 acggggattt ccaagtctcc accccattga cgtcaatggg agtttgtttt ggcaccaaaa
      241 tcaacgggac tttccaaaat gtcgtaacaa ctccgcccca ttgacgcaaa tgggcggtag
      301 gcgtgtacgg tgggaggtct atataagcag cgcgttttgc ctgtactggg tctctctggt
      361 tagaccagat ctgagcctgg gagctctctg gctaactagg gaacccactg cttaagcctc
      421 aataaagctt gccttgagtg cttcaagtag tgtgtgcccg tctgttgtgt gactctggta
      481 actagagatc cctcagaccc ttttagtcag tgtggaaaat ctctagcagt ggcgcccgaa
      541 cagggacttg aaagcgaaag ggaaaccaga ggagctctct cgacgcagga ctcggcttgc
      601 tgaagcgcgc acggcaagag gcgaggggcg gcgactggtg agtacgccaa aaattttgac
      661 tagcggaggc tagaaggaga gagatgggtg cgagagcgtc agtattaagc gggggagaat
      721 tagatcgcga tgggaaaaaa ttcggttaag gccaggggga aagaaaaaat ataaattaaa
      781 acatatagta tgggcaagca gggagctaga acgattcgca gttaatcctg gcctgttaga
      841 aacatcagaa ggctgtagac aaatactggg acagctacaa ccatcccttc agacaggatc
      901 agaagaactt agatcattat ataatacagt agcaaccctc tattgtgtgc atcaaaggat
      961 agagataaaa gacaccaagg aagctttaga caagatagag gaagagcaaa acaaaagtaa
     1021 gaccaccgca cagcaagcgg ccgctgatct tcagacctgg aggaggagat atgagggaca
     1081 attggagaag tgaattatat aaatataaag tagtaaaaat tgaaccatta ggagtagcac
     1141 ccaccaaggc aaagagaaga gtggtgcaga gagaaaaaag agcagtggga ataggagctt
     1201 tgttccttgg gttcttggga gcagcaggaa gcactatggg cgcagcgtca atgacgctga
     1261 cggtacaggc cagacaatta ttgtctggta tagtgcagca gcagaacaat ttgctgaggg
     1321 ctattgaggc gcaacagcat ctgttgcaac tcacagtctg gggcatcaag cagctccagg
     1381 caagaatcct ggctgtggaa agatacctaa aggatcaaca gctcctgggg atttggggtt
     1441 gctctggaaa actcatttgc accactgctg tgccttggaa tgctagttgg agtaataaat
     1501 ctctggaaca gatttggaat cacacgacct ggatggagtg ggacagagaa attaacaatt
     1561 acacaagctt aatacactcc ttaattgaag aatcgcaaaa ccagcaagaa aagaatgaac
     1621 aagaattatt ggaattagat aaatgggcaa gtttgtggaa ttggtttaac ataacaaatt
     1681 ggctgtggta tataaaatta ttcataatga tagtaggagg cttggtaggt ttaagaatag
     1741 tttttgctgt actttctata gtgaatagag ttaggcaggg atattcacca ttatcgtttc
     1801 agacccacct cccaaccccg aggggacccg acaggcccga aggaatagaa gaagaaggtg
     1861 gagagagaga cagagacaga tccattcgat tagtgaacgg atcggcactg cgtgcgccaa
     1921 ttctgcagac aaatggcagt attcatccac aattttaaaa gaaaaggggg gattgggggg
     1981 tacagtgcag gggaaagaat agtagacata atagcaacag acatacaaac taaagaatta
     2041 caaaaacaaa ttacaaaaat tcaaaatttt cgggtttatt acagggacag cagagatcca
     2101 gtttggttaa ttctagtgga tctgcgatcg ctccggtgcc cgtcagtggg cagagcgcac
     2161 atcgcccaca gtccccgaga agttgggggg aggggtcggc aattgaacgg gtgcctagag
     2221 aaggtggcgc ggggtaaact gggaaagtga tgtcgtgtac tggctccgcc tttttcccga
     2281 gggtggggga gaaccgtata taagtgcagt agtcgccgtg aacgttcttt ttcgcaacgg
     2341 gtttgccgcc agaacacagc tgaagcttcg aggggctcgc atctctcctt cacgcgcccg
     2401 ccgccctacc tgaggccgcc atccacgccg gttgagtcgc gttctgccgc ctcccgcctg
     2461 tggtgcctcc tgaactgcgt ccgccgtcta ggtaagttta aagctcaggt cgagaccggg
     2521 cctttgtccg gcgctccctt ggagcctacc tagactcagc cggctctcca cgctttgcct
     2581 gaccctgctt gctcaactct acgtctttgt ttcgttttct gttctgcgcc gttacagatc
     2641 caagctgtga ccggcgccta ccaccggtca ccatgggagg tggaacagga gagaccctgg
     2701 gagagaaatg gaaggcccgc ttgaaccaga tgtcggccct ggagttctac tcctacaaaa
     2761 agtcaggcat caccgaggtg tgcagagaag aggcccgccg cgccctcaag gacggtgtgg
     2821 caacgggagg ccatgctgtg tcccgaggaa gtgcaaagct gagatggttg gtggagcggg
     2881 gatacctgca gccctatgga aaggtcattg atcttggatg tggcagaggg ggctggagtt
     2941 actacgtcgc caccatccgc aaagttcaag aagtgaaagg atacacaaaa ggaggccctg
     3001 gtcatgaaga acccgtgttg gtgcaaagct atgggtggaa catagtccgt cttaagagtg
     3061 gggtggacgt ctttcatatg gcggctgagc cgtgtgacac gttgctgtgt gacataggtg
     3121 agtcatcatc tagtcctgaa gtggaagaag cacggacgct cagagtcctc tccatggtgg
     3181 gggattggct tgaaaaaaga ccaggagcct tttgtataaa agtgttgtgc ccatacacca
     3241 gcactatgat ggaaaccctg gagcgactgc agcgtaggta tgggggagga ctggtcagag
     3301 tgccactctc ccgcaactct acacatgaga tgtactgggt ctctggagcg aaaagcaaca
     3361 ccataaaaag tgtgtccacc acgagccagc tcctcttggg gcgcatggac gggcctagga
     3421 ggccagtgaa atatgaggag gatgtgaatc tcggctctgg cacgcgggct gtggtaagct
     3481 gcgctgaagc tcccaacatg aagatcattg gtaaccgcat tgaaaggatc cgcagtgagc
     3541 acgcggaaac gtggttcttt gacgagaacc acccatatag gacatgggct taccatggaa
     3601 gctatgaggc ccccacacaa gggtcagcgt cctctctaat aaacggggtt gtcaggctcc
     3661 tgtcaaaacc ctgggatgtg gtgactggag tcacaggaat agccatgacc gacaccacac
     3721 cgtatggtca gcaaagagtt ttcaaggaaa aagtggacac tagggtgcca gacccccaag
     3781 aaggcactcg tcaggttatg agcatggtct cttcctggtt gtggaaagag ctaggcaaac
     3841 acaaacggcc acgagtctgc accaaagaag agttcatcaa caaggttcgt agcaatgcag
     3901 cattaggggc aatatttgaa gaggaaaaag agtggaagac tgcagtggaa gctgtgaacg
     3961 atccaaggtt ctgggctcta gtggacaagg aaagagagca ccacctgaga ggagagtgcc
     4021 agagctgtgt gtacaacatg atgggaaaaa gagaaaagaa acaaggggaa tttggaaagg
     4081 ccaagggcag ccgcgccatc tggtatatgt ggctaggggc tagatttcta gagttcgaag
     4141 cccttggatt cttgaacgag gatcactgga tggggagaga gaactcagga ggtggtgttg
     4201 aagggctggg attacaaaga ctcggatatg tcctagaaga gatgagtcgt ataccaggag
     4261 gaaggatgta tgcagatgac actgctggct gggacacccg cattagcagg tttgatctgg
     4321 agaatgaagc tctaatcacc aaccaaatgg agaaagggca cagggccttg gcattggcca
     4381 taatcaagta cacataccaa aacaaagtgg taaaggtcct tagaccagct gaaaaaggga
     4441 aaacagttat ggacattatt tcgagacaag accaaagggg gagcggacaa gttgtcactt
     4501 acgctcttaa cacatttacc aacctagtgg tgcaactcat tcggaatatg gaggctgagg
     4561 aagttctaga gatgcaagac ttgtggctgc tgcggaggtc agagaaagtg accaactggt
     4621 tgcagagcaa cggatgggat aggctcaaac gaatggcagt cagtggagat gattgcgttg
     4681 tgaagccaat tgatgatagg tttgcacatg ccctcaggtt cttgaatgat atgggaaaag
     4741 ttaggaagga cacacaagag tggaaaccct caactggatg ggacaactgg gaagaagttc
     4801 cgttttgctc ccaccacttc aacaagctcc atctcaagga cgggaggtcc attgtggttc
     4861 cctgccgcca ccaagatgaa ctgattggcc gggcccgcgt ctctccaggg gcgggatgga
     4921 gcatccggga gactgcttgc ctagcaaaat catatgcgca aatgtggcag ctcctttatt
     4981 tccacagaag ggacctccga ctgatggcca atgccatttg ttcatctgtg ccagttgact
     5041 gggttccaac tgggagaact acctggtcaa tccatggaaa gggagaatgg atgaccactg
     5101 aagacatgct tgtggtgtgg aacagagtgt ggattgagga gaacgaccac atggaagaca
     5161 agaccccagt tacgaaatgg acagacattc cctatttggg aaaaagggaa gacttgtggt
     5221 gtggatctct catagggcac agaccgcgca ccacctgggc tgagaacatt aaaaacacag
     5281 tcaacatggt gcgcaggatc ataggtgatg aagaaaagta catggactac ctatccaccc
     5341 aagttcgcta cttgggtgaa gaagggtcta cacctggagt gctgtccggg atggccgact
     5401 acaaagacga cgatgacaag tagcactcga ggatatcgac gcgtgaagct tagcggccgc
     5461 aaattccgcc cctctccctc ccccccccct aacgttactg gccgaagccg cttggaataa
     5521 ggccggtgtg cgtttgtcta tatgttattt tccaccatat tgccgtcttt tggcaatgtg
     5581 agggcccgga aacctggccc tgtcttcttg acgagcattc ctaggggtct ttcccctctc
     5641 gccaaaggaa tgcaaggtct gttgaatgtc gtgaaggaag cagttcctct ggaagcttct
     5701 tgaagacaaa caacgtctgt agcgaccctt tgcaggcagc ggaacccccc acctggcgac
     5761 aggtgcctct gcggccaaaa gccacgtgta taagatacac ctgcaaaggc ggcacaaccc
     5821 cagtgccacg ttgtgagttg gatagttgtg gaaagagtca aatggctctc ctcaagcgta
     5881 ttcaacaagg ggctgaagga tgcccagaag gtaccccatt gtatgggatc tgatctgggg
     5941 cctcggtgca catgctttac atgtgtttag tcgaggttaa aaaaacgtct aggccccccg
     6001 aaccacgggg acgtggtttt cctttgaaaa acacgataat accatggcca ccgagtacaa
     6061 gcccacggtg cgcctcgcca cccgcgacga cgtcccccgg gccgtacgca ccctcgccgc
     6121 cgcgttcgcc gactaccccg ccacgcgcca caccgtcgac ccggaccgcc acatcgagcg
     6181 ggtcaccgag ctgcaagaac tcttcctcac gcgcgtcggg ctcgacatcg gcaaggtgtg
     6241 ggtcgcggac gacggcgccg cggtggcggt ctggaccacg ccggagagcg tcgaagcggg
     6301 ggcggtgttc gccgagatcg gctcgcgcat ggccgagttg agcggttccc ggctggccgc
     6361 gcagcaacag atggaaggcc tcctggcgcc gcaccggccc aaggagcccg cgtggttcct
     6421 ggccaccgtc ggcgtctcgc ccgaccacca gggcaagggt ctgggcagcg ccgtcgtgct
     6481 ccccggagtg gaggcggccg agcgcgctgg ggtgcccgcc ttcctggaga cctccgcgcc
     6541 ccgcaacctc cccttctacg agcggctcgg cttcaccgtc accgccgacg tcgaggtgcc
     6601 cgaaggaccg cgcacctggt gcatgacccg caagcccggt gcctgagttc gcgtctggaa
     6661 caatcaacct ctggattaca aaatttgtga aagattgact ggtattctta actatgttgc
     6721 tccttttacg ctatgtggat acgctgcttt aatgcctttg tatcatgcta ttgcttcccg
     6781 tatggctttc attttctcct ccttgtataa atcctggttg ctgtctcttt atgaggagtt
     6841 gtggcccgtt gtcaggcaac gtggcgtggt gtgcactgtg tttgctgacg caacccccac
     6901 tggttggggc attgccacca cctgtcagct cctttccggg actttcgctt tccccctccc
     6961 tattgccacg gcggaactca tcgccgcctg ccttgcccgc tgctggacag gggctcggct
     7021 gttgggcact gacaattccg tggtgttgtc ggggaagctg acgtcctttc catggctgct
     7081 cgcctgtgtt gccacctgga ttctgcgcgg gacgtccttc tgctacgtcc cttcggccct
     7141 caatccagcg gaccttcctt cccgcggcct gctgccggct ctgcggcctc ttccgcgtct
     7201 tcgccttcgc cctcagacga gtcggatctc cctttgggcc gcctccccgc ctggaattaa
     7261 ttctgcagtc gagacctaga aaaacatgga gcaatcacaa gtagcaatac agcagctacc
     7321 aatgctgatt gtgcctggct agaagcacaa gaggaggagg aggtgggttt tccagtcaca
     7381 cctcaggtac ctttaagacc aatgacttac aaggcagctg tagatcttag ccacttttta
     7441 aaagaaaagg ggggactgga agggctaatt cactcccaac gaagacaaga tatccttgat
     7501 ctgtggatct accacacaca aggctacttc cctgattggc agaactacac accagggcca
     7561 gggatcagat atccactgac ctttggatgg tgctacaagc tagtaccagt tgagcaagag
     7621 aaggtagaag aagccaatga aggagagaac acccgcttgt tacaccctgt gagcctgcat
     7681 gggatggatg acccggagag agaagtatta gagtggaggt ttgacagccg cctagcattt
     7741 catcacatgg cccgagagct gcatccggac tgtactgggt ctctctggtt agaccagatc
     7801 tgagcctggg agctctctgg ctaactaggg aacccactgc ttaagcctca ataaagcttg
     7861 ccttgagtgc ttcaagtagt gtgtgcccgt ctgttgtgtg actctggtaa ctagagatcc
     7921 ctcagaccct tttagtcagt gtggaaaatc tctagcaggg cccgtttaaa cccgctgatc
     7981 agcctcgact gtgccttcta gttgccagcc atctgttgtt tgcccctccc ccgtgccttc
     8041 cttgaccctg gaaggtgcca ctcccactgt cctttcctaa taaaatgagg aaattgcatc
     8101 gcattgtctg agtaggtgtc attctattct ggggggtggg gtggggcagg acagcaaggg
     8161 ggaggattgg gaagacaata gcaggcatgc tggggatgcg gtgggctcta tggcttctga
     8221 ggcggaaaga accagctggg gctctagggg gtatccccnn nnnnnnnnnn nnnnnnnnnn
     8281 nnnnnnnnnn nnnnnnnnnn nnnnnnnnnn nnnnnnnnnn nnnnnnnnnn nnnnnnnnnn
     8341 nnnnnnnnnn nnnnnnnnnn nnnnnnnnnn nnnnnnnnnn nncnnnnnnn nnnnnnnnnn
     8401 nnnnnnnnnn nnnnnnnnnn nnnnnnnnnn nnnnnnnnnn nnnnnnnnnn nnnnnnnnnn
     8461 nnnnnnnnnn nnnnannnnn nnnnnnnnnn nnnnnnnnnn nnnnnnnnnn nnnnnnnnnn
     8521 nnnncctttg acgttggagt ccacgttctt taatagtgga ctcttgttcc aaactggaac
     8581 aacactcaac cctatctcgg tctattcttt tgatttataa gggattttgc cgatttcggc
     8641 ctattggtta aaaaatgagc tgatttaaca aaaatttaac gcgaattaat tctgtggaat
     8701 gtgtgtcagt tagggtgtgg aaagtcccca ggctccccag caggcagaag tatgcaaagc
     8761 atgcatctca attagtcagc aaccaggtgt ggaaagtccc caggctcccc agcaggcaga
     8821 agtatgcaaa gcatgcatct caattagtca gcaaccatag tcccgcccct aactccgccc
     8881 atcccgcccc taactccgcc cagttccgcc cattctccgc cccatggctg actaattttt
     8941 tttatttatg cagaggccga ggccgcctct gcctctgagc tattccagaa gtagtgagga
     9001 ggcttttttg gaggcctagg cttttgcaaa aagctcccgg gagcttgtat atccattttc
     9061 ggatctgatc agcacgtgtt gacaattaat catcggcata gtatatcggc atagtataat
     9121 acgacaaggt gaggaactaa accatggcca agttgaccag tgccgttccg gtgctcaccg
     9181 cgcgcgacgt cgccggagcg gtcgagttct ggaccgaccg gctcgggttc tcccgggact
     9241 tcgtggagga cgacttcgcc ggtgtggtcc gggacgacgt gaccctgttc atcagcgcgg
     9301 tccaggacca ggtggtgccg gacaacaccc tggcctgggt gtgggtgcgc ggcctggacg
     9361 agctgtacgc cgagtggtcg gaggtcgtgt ccacgaactt ccgggacgcc tccgggccgg
     9421 ccatgaccga gatcggcgag cagccgtggg ggcgggagtt cgccctgcgc gacccggccg
     9481 gcaactgcgt gcacttcgtg gccgaggagc aggactgaca cgtgctacga gatttcgatt
     9541 ccaccgccgc cttctatgaa aggttgggct tcggaatcgt tttccgggac gccggctgga
     9601 tgatcctcca gcgcggggat ctcatgctgg agttcttcgc ccaccccaac ttgtttattg
     9661 cagcttataa tggttacaaa taaagcaata gcatcacaaa tttcacaaat aaagcatttt
     9721 tttcactgca ttctagttgt ggtttgtcca aactcatcaa tgtatcttat catgtctgta
     9781 taccgtcgac ctctagctag agcttggcgt aatcatggtc atagctgttt cctgtgtgaa
     9841 attgttatcc gctcacaatt ccacacaaca tacgagccgg aagcataaag tgtaaagcct
     9901 ggggtgccta atgagtgagc taactcacat taattgcgtt gcgctcactg cccgctttcc
     9961 agtcgggaaa cctgtcgtgc cagctgcatt aatgaatcgg ccaacgcgcg gggagaggcg
    10021 gtttgcgtat tgggcgctct tccgcttcct cgctcactga ctcgctgcgc tcggtcgttc
    10081 ggctgcggcg agcggtatca gctcactcaa aggcggtaat acggttatcc acagaatcag
    10141 gggataacgc aggaaagaac atgtgagcaa aaggccagca aaaggccagg aaccgtaaaa
    10201 aggccgcgtt gctggcgttt ttccataggc tccgcccccc tgacgagcat cacaaaaatc
    10261 gacgctcaag tcagaggtgg cgaaacccga caggactata aagataccag gcgtttcccc
    10321 ctggaagctc cctcgtgcgc tctcctgttc cgaccctgcc gcttaccgga tacctgtccg
    10381 cctttctccc ttcgggaagc gtggcgcttt ctcatagctc acgctgtagg tatctcagtt
    10441 cggtgtaggt cgttcgctcc aagctgggct gtgtgcacga accccccgtt cagcccgacc
    10501 gctgcgcctt atccggtaac tatcgtcttg agtccaaccc ggtaagacac gacttatcgc
    10561 cactggcagc agccactggt aacaggatta gcagagcgag gtatgtaggc ggtgctacag
    10621 agttcttgaa gtggtggcct aactacggct acactagaag aacagtattt ggtatctgcg
    10681 ctctgctgaa gccagttacc ttcggaaaaa gagttggtag ctcttgatcc ggcaaacaaa
    10741 ccaccgctgg tagcggtggt ttttttgttt gcaagcagca gattacgcgc agaaaaaaag
    10801 gatctcaaga agatcctttg atcttttcta cggggtctga cgctcagtgg aacgaaaact
    10861 cacgttaagg gattttggtc atgagattat caaaaaggat cttcacctag atccttttaa
    10921 attaaaaatg aagttttaaa tcaatctaaa gtatatatga gtaaacttgg tctgacagtt
    10981 accaatgctt aatcagtgag gcacctatct cagcgatctg tctatttcgt tcatccatag
    11041 ttgcctgact ccccgtcgtg tagataacta cgatacggga gggcttacca tctggcccca
    11101 gtgctgcaat gataccgcga gacccacgct caccggctcc agatttatca gcaataaacc
    11161 agccagccgg aagggccgag cgcagaagtg gtcctgcaac tttatccgcc tccatccagt
    11221 ctattaattg ttgccgggaa gctagagtaa gtagttcgcc agttaatagt ttgcgcaacg
    11281 ttgttgccat tgctacaggc atcgtggtgt cacgctcgtc gtttggtatg gcttcattca
    11341 gctccggttc ccaacgatca aggcgagtta catgatcccc catgttgtgc aaaaaagcgg
    11401 ttagctcctt cggtcctccg atcgttgtca gaagtaagtt ggccgcagtg ttatcactca
    11461 tggttatggc agcactgcat aattctctta ctgtcatgcc atccgtaaga tgcttttctg
    11521 tgactggtga gtactcaacc aagtcattct gagaatagtg tatgcggcga ccgagttgct
    11581 cttgcccggc gtcaatacgg gataataccg cgccacatag cagaacttta aaagtgctca
    11641 tcattggaaa acgttcttcg gggcgaaaac tctcaaggat cttaccgctg ttgagatcca
    11701 gttcgatgta acccactcgt gcacccaact gatcttcagc atcttttact ttcaccagcg
    11761 tttctgggtg agcaaaaaca ggaaggcaaa atgccgcaaa aaagggaata agggcgacac
    11821 ggaaatgttg aatactcata ctcttccttt ttcaatatta ttgaagcatt tatcagggtt
    11881 attgtctcat gagcggatac atatttgaat gtatttagaa aaataaacaa ataggggttc
    11941 cgcgcacatt tccccgaaaa gtgccacctg acgtcgacgg atcgggagat ctcccgatcc
    12001 cctatggtgc actctcagta caatctgctc tgatgccgca tagttaagcc agtatctgct
    12061 ccctgcttgt gtgttggagg tcgctgagta gtgcgcgagc aaaatttaag ctacaacaag
    12121 gcaaggcttg accgacaatt gcatgaagaa tctgcttagg gttaggcgtt ttgcgctgct
    12181 tcgcgatgta cgggccagat atacgcgttg acattgatta ttgactagtt attaatagta
    12241 atcaattacg gggtcattag ttcatagccc atatatggag ttccgcgtta cataacttac
    12301 ggtaaatggc ccgcctggct gaccgcccaa cgacccccgc ccattgacgt caataatgac
    12361 gtatgttccc atagtaacgc caatagggac tttccattga cgtcaatggg tggagtattt
    12421 acggtaaact gcccacttgg cagtacatca agtgtatca
//
