>Addgene plasmid #79639 | pLV_Zika_NS5_Flag | addgene partial sequence | sequence record 151180 | pCDH-rev 5'-GCATTCCTTTGGCGAGAG-3'
AGAAGACAGGGCCAGGTTTCCGGGCCCTCACATTGCCAAAAGACGGCAATATGGTGGAAAATAACATATA
GACAAACGCACACCGGCCTTATTCCAAGCGGCTTCGGCCAGTAACGTTAGGGGGGGGGGAGGGAGAGGGG
CGGAATTTGCGGCCGCTAAGCTTCACGCGTCGATATCCTCGAGTGCTACTTGTCATCGTCGTCTTTGTAG
TCGGCCATCCCGGACAGCACTCCAGGTGTAGACCCTTCTTCACCCAAGTAGCGAACTTGGGTGGATAGGT
AGTCCATGTACTTTTCTTCATCACCTATGATCCTGCGCACCATGTTGACTGTGTTTTTAATGTTCTCAGC
CCAGGTGGTGCGCGGTCTGTGCCCTATGAGAGATCCACACCACAAGTCTTCCCTTTTTCCCAAATAGGGA
ATGTCTGTCCATTTCGTAACTGGGGTCTTGTCTTCCATGTGGTCGTTCTCCTCAATCCACACTCTGTTCC
ACACCACAAGCATGTCTTCAGTGGTCATCCATTCTCCCTTTCCATGGATTGACCAGGTAGTTCTCCCAGT
TGGAACCCAGTCAACTGGCACAGATGAACAAATGGCATTGGCCATCAGTCGGAGGTCCCTTCTGTGGAAA
TAAAGGAGCTGCCACATTTGCGCATATGATTTTGCTAGGCAAGCAGTCTCCCGGATGCTCCATCCCGCCC
CTGGAGAGACGCGGGCCCGGCCAATCAGTTCATCTTGGTGGCGGCAGGGAACCACAATGGACCTCCCGTC
CTTGAGATGGAGCTTGTTGAAGTGGTGGGAGCAAAACGGAACTTCTTCCCAGTTGTCCCATCCAGTTGAG
GGTTTCCACTCTTGTGTGTCCTTCCTAACTTTTCCCATATCATTCAAGAACCTGAGGGCATGTGCAAACC
TATCATCAATTGGCTTCACAACGCAATCATCTCCACTGACTGCCATTCGTTTGAGCCTATCCCATCCGTT
GCTCTGCAACCAGTTGG
