>Addgene plasmid #79639 | pLV_Zika_NS5_Flag | addgene partial sequence | sequence record 152665 | zNs5-Rev 5'-acatcccagggttttgacag-3'
AGAGGACGCTGACCCTTGTGTGGGGGCCTCATAGCTTCCATGGTAAGCCCATGTCCTATATGGGTGGTTC
TCGTCAAAGAACCACGTTTCCGCGTGCTCACTGCGGATCCTTTCAATGCGGTTACCAATGATCTTCATGT
TGGGAGCTTCAGCGCAGCTTACCACAGCCCGCGTGCCAGAGCCGAGATTCACATCCTCCTCATATTTCAC
TGGCCTCCTAGGCCCGTCCATGCGCCCCAAGAGGAGCTGGCTCGTGGTGGACACACTTTTTATGGTGTTG
CTTTTCGCTCCAGAGACCCAGTACATCTCATGTGTAGAGTTGCGGGAGAGTGGCACTCTGACCAGTCCTC
CCCCATACCTACGCTGCAGTCGCTCCAGGGTTTCCATCATAGTGCTGGTGTATGGGCACAACACTTTTAT
ACAAAAGGCTCCTGGTCTTTTTTCAAGCCAATCCCCCACCATGGAGAGGACTCTGAGCGTCCGTGCTTCT
TCCACTTCAGGACTAGATGATGACTCACCTATGTCACACAGCAACGTGTCACACGGCTCAGCCGCCATAT
GAAAGACGTCCACCCCACTCTTAAGACGGACTATGTTCCACCCATAGCTTTGCACCAACACGGGTTCTTC
ATGACCAGGGCCTCCTTTTGTGTATCCTTTCACTTCTTGAACTTTGCGGATGGTGGCGACGTAGTAACTC
CAGCCCCCTCTGCCACATCCAAGATCAATGACCTTTCCATAGGGCTGCAGGTATCCCCGCTCCACCAACC
ATCTCAGCTTTGCACTTCCTCGGGACACAGCATGGCCTCCCGTTGCCACACCGTCCTTGAGGGCGCGGCG
GGCCTCTTCTCTGCACACCTCGGTGATGCCTGACTTTTTGTAGGAGTAGAACTCCAGGGCCGACATCTGG
TTCAAGCGGGCCTTCCATTTCTCTCCCA
